>Addgene plasmid #203113 | Salsa-BC272-P3G8 | addgene full sequence | sequence record 421457 | Addgene NGS Result
AGCGCCCAATACGCAAACCGCCTCTCCCCGCGCGTTGGCCGATTCATTAATGCAGTCGAGGGATCTCCAT
AAGAGAAGAGGGACAGCTATGACTGGGAGTAGTCAGGAGAGGAGGAAAAATCTGGCTAGTAAAACATGTA
AGGAAAATTTTAGGGATGTTAAAGAAAAAAATAACACAAAACAAAATATAAAAAAAATCTAACCTCAAGT
CAAGGCTTTTCTATGGAATAAGGAATGGACAGCAGGGGGCTGTTTCATATACTGATGACCTCTTTATAGC
CAACCTTTGTTCATGGCAGCCAGCATATGGGCATATGTTGCCAAACTCTAAACCAAATACTCATTCTGAT
GTTTTAAATGATTTGCCCTCCCATATGTCCTTCCGAGTGAGAGACACAAAAAATTCCAACACACTATTGC
AATGAAAATAAATTTCCTTTATTAGCCAGAAGTCAGATGCTCAAGGGGCTTCATGATGTCCCCATAATTT
TTGGCAGAGGGAAAAAGATCGATCTCAGTGGTATTTGTGAGCCAGGGCATTGGCCACACCAGCCACCACC
TTCTGATAGGCAGCCTGCACCTGAGGAGTGAATTCTTTGCCAAAATGATGAGACAGCACAACAACCAGCA
CGTTGCCCAGGAGCTGTAGGAAAGAGAAGAAGGCATGAACATGGTTAGCAGAGGGGCCCGGTTTGGACTC
AGAGTATTTTATCCTCATCTCAAACAGTGTATATCATTGTAACCATAAAGAGAAAGGCAGGATGATGACC
AGGGTGTAGTTGTTTCTACCAATAAGAATATTTCCACGCCAGCCAGAATTTATATGCAGAAATATTCTAC
CTTATCATTTAATTATAACAATTGTTCTCTAAAACTGTGCTGAAGTACAATATAATATACCCTGATTGCC
TTGAAAAAAAAGTGATTAGAGAAAGTACTTACAATCTGACAAATAAACAAAAGTGAATTTAAAAATTCGT
TACAAATGCAAGCTAAAGTTTAACGAAAAAGTTACAGAAAATGAAAAGAAAATAAGAGGAGACAATGGTT
GTCAACAGAGTAGAAAGTGAAAGAAACAAAATTATCATGAGGGTCCATGGTGATACAAGGGACATCTTCC
CATTCTAAACAACACCCTGAAAACTTTGCCCCCTCCATATAACATGAATTTTACAATAGCGAAAAAGAAA
GAACAATCAAGGGTCCCCAAACTCACCCTGAAGTTCTCAGCTCTAGAGATATCGTCGAGGCCGCGCTAGC
GTTTAAACTGTCGACCTTAATTAAGAGATCTGCTCGAGGCGCGTCAGCTGACTAGAGGATCCCCGGGTAC
CGAGCTCGAATTCGGGGCCGCGGAGGCTGGATCGGTCCCGGTGTCTTCTATGGAGGTCAAAACAGCGTGG
ATGGCGTCTCCAGGCGATCTGACGGTTCACTAAACGAGCTCTGCTTATATAGGCCTCCCACCGTACACGC
CTACCTCGACCCGGGTACCGAGCTCGACTTTCACTTTTCTCTATCACTGATAGGGAGTGGTAAACTCGAC
TTTCACTTTTCTCTATCACTGATAGGGAGTGGTAAACTCGACTTTCACTTTTCTCTATCACTGATAGGGA
GTGGTAAACTCGACTTTCACTTTTCTCTATCACTGATAGGGAGTGGTAAACTCGACTTTCACTTTTCTCT
ATCACTGATAGGGAGTGGTAAACTCGACCTATATAAGCAGAGCTCGTTTAGTGAACCGTCAGATCGCCTG
GAGACGCCATCCACGCTGTTTTGACCTCCATAGAAGACACCGGGACCGATCCAGCCTCCGCGGCCCCGAA
TTCCTGCAGCGGCCGCTCTAGAACTAGTGGATCCCCGCGGATGGTGAGCAAGGGCGAGGAGCTGTTCACC
GGGGTGGTGCCCATCCTGGTCGAGCTGGACGGCGACGTAAACGGCCACAAGTTCAGCGTGTCCGGCGAGG
GCGAGGGCGATGCCACCTACGGCAAGCTGACCCTGAAGTTCATCTGCACCACCGGCAAGCTGCCCGTGCC
CTGGCCCACCCTCGTGACCACCCTGACCTACGGCGTGCAGTGCTTCAGCCGCTACCCCGACCACATGAAG
CAGCACGACTTCTTCAAGTCCGCCATGCCCGAAGGCTACGTCCAGGAGCGCACCATCTTCTTCAAGGACG
ACGGCAACTACAAGACCCGCGCCGAGGTGAAGTTCGAGGGCGACACCCTGGTGAACCGCATCGAGCTGAA
GGGCATCGACTTCAAGGAGGACGGCAACATCCTGGGGCACAAGCTGGAGTACAACTACAACAGCCACAAC
GTCTATATCATGGCCGACAAGCAGAAGAACGGCATCAAGGTGAACTTCAAGATCCGCCACAACATCGAGG
ACGGCAGCGTGCAGCTCGCCGACCACTACCAGCAGAACACCCCCATCGGCGACGGCCCCGTGCTGCTGCC
CGACAACCACTACCTGAGCACCCAGTCCGCCCTGAGCAAAGACCCCAACGAGAAGCGCGATCACATGGTC
CTGCTGGAGTTCGTGACCGCCGCCGGGATCACTCTCGGCATGGACGAGCTGTACAAGTAAGTGCTTCGAT
GAATTCGATATCAAGCTTGTCGACCTAGTTCTAGAGGATCCAGACATGATAAGATACATTGATGAGTTTG
GACAAACCACAACTAGAATGCAGTGAAAAAAATGCTTTATTTGTGAAATTTGTGATGCTATTGCTTTATT
TGTAACCATTATAAGCTGCAATAAACAAGTTAACAACAACAATTGCATTCATTTTATGTTTCAGGTTCAG
GGGGAGGTGTGGGAGGTTTTTTAAAGCAAGTAAAACCTCTACAAATGTGGTATGGCTGATTATGATCCTG
CAAGCCTCGTCGTCCTGGCCGGACCACGCTATCTGTGCAAGGTCCCCGGCCCCGGACGCGCGCTCCATGA
GCAGAGCGCCCGCCGCCGAGGCGAAGACTCGGGCGGCGCCCTGCCCGTCCCACCAGGTCAACAGGCGGTA
ACCGGCCTCTTCATCGGGAATGCGCGCGACCTTCAGCATCGCCGGCATGTCCCCCTGGCGGACGGGAAGT
ATCCAGCTCGACCAAGCTGGCCGCGTCGAGTGAAGACGAAAGGGCCTCGTGATACGCCTATTTTTATAGG
TTAATGTCATGATAATAATGGTTTCTTAGACGTCAGGTGGCACTTTTCGGGGAAATGTGCGCGGAACCCC
TATTTGTTTATTTTTCTAAATACATTCAAATATGTATCCGCTCATGAGACAATAACCCTGATAAATGCTT
CAATAATATTGAAAAAGGAAGAGTATGAGTATTCAACATTTCCGTGTCGCCCTTATTCCCTTTTTTGCGG
CATTTTGCCTTCCTGTTTTTGCTCACCCAGAAACGCTGGTGAAAGTAAAAGATGCTGAAGATCAGTTGGG
TGCACGAGTGGGTTACATCGAACTGGATCTCAACAGCGGTAAGATCCTTGAGAGTTTTCGCCCCGAAGAA
CGTTTTCCAATGATGAGCACTTTTAAAGTTCTGCTATGTGGCGCGGTATTATCCCGTGTTGACGCCGGGC
AAGAGCAACTCGGTCGCCGCATACACTATTCTCAGAATGACTTGGTTGAGTACTCACCAGTCACAGAAAA
GCATCTTACGGATGGCATGACAGTAAGAGAATTATGCAGTGCTGCCATAACCATGAGTGATAACACTGCG
GCCAACTTACTTCTGACAACGATCGGAGGACCGAAGGAGCTAACCGCTTTTTTGCACAACATGGGGGATC
ATGTAACTCGCCTTGATCGTTGGGAACCGGAGCTGAATGAAGCCATACCAAACGACGAGCGTGACACCAC
GATGCCTGTAGCAATGGCAACAACGTTGCGCAAACTATTAACTGGCGAACTACTTACTCTAGCTTCCCGG
CAACAATTAATAGACTGGATGGAGGCGGATAAAGTTGCAGGACCACTTCTGCGCTCGGCCCTTCCGGCTG
GCTGGTTTATTGCTGATAAATCTGGAGCCGGTGAGCGTGGGTCTCGCGGTATCATTGCAGCACTGGGGCC
AGATGGTAAGCCCTCCCGTATCGTAGTTATCTACACGACGGGGAGTCAGGCAACTATGGATGAACGAAAT
AGACAGATCGCTGAGATAGGTGCCTCACTGATTAAGCATTGGTAACTGTCAGACCAAGTTTACTCATATA
TACTTTAGATTGATTTAAAACTTCATTTTTAATTTAAAAGGATCTAGGTGAAGATCCTTTTTGATAATCT
CATGACCAAAATCCCTTAACGTGAGTTTTCGTTCCACTGAGCGTCAGACCCCGTAGAAAAGATCAAAGGA
TCTTCTTGAGATCCTTTTTTTCTGCGCGTAATCTGCTGCTTGCAAACAAAAAAACCACCGCTACCAGCGG
TGGTTTGTTTGCCGGATCAAGAGCTACCAACTCTTTTTCCGAAGGTAACTGGCTTCAGCAGAGCGCAGAT
ACCAAATACTGTTCTTCTAGTGTAGCCGTAGTTAGGCCACCACTTCAAGAACTCTGTAGCACCGCCTACA
TACCTCGCTCTGCTAATCCTGTTACCAGTGGCTGCTGCCAGTGGCGATAAGTCGTGTCTTACCGGGTTGG
ACTCAAGACGATAGTTACCGGATAAGGCGCAGCGGTCGGGCTGAACGGGGGGTTCGTGCACACAGCCCAG
CTTGGAGCGAACGACCTACACCGAACTGAGATACCTACAGCGTGAGCTATGAGAAAGCGCCACGCTTCCC
GAAGGGAGAAAGGCGGACAGGTATCCGGTAAGCGGCAGGGTCGGAACAGGAGAGCGCACGAGGGAGCTTC
CAGGGGGAAACGCCTGGTATCTTTATAGTCCTGTCGGGTTTCGCCACCTCTGACTTGAGCGTCGATTTTT
GTGATGCTCGTCAGGGGGGCGGAGCCTATGGAAAAACGCCAGCAACGCGGCCTTTTTACGGTTCCTGGCC
TTTTGCTGGCCTTTTGCTCACATGTTCTTTCCTGCGTTATCCCCTGATTCTGTGGATAACCGTATTACCG
CCTTTGAGTGAGCTGATACCGCTCGCCGCAGCCGAACGACCGAGCGCAGCGAGTCAGTGAGCGAGGAAGC
GGAAG
Features (pLannotate 1.2.2; 17 found; start..end, strand, type, name):
      2..55      +  CDS            lacI (fragment): lac repressor; lacI; The lac repressor binds to the lac operator to inhibit transcription in E. coli. This inhibition can be relieved by adding lactose or isopropyl-β-D-thiogalactopyranoside (IPTG).
    388..443     -  polyA_signal   β-globin poly(A) signal: rabbit β-globin polyadenylation signal (Gil and Proudfoot, 1987)
    518..640     -  CDS            HBB: HBB_COLGU - Experimental evidence at transcript level: Swiss-Prot protein existence level 2. Involved in oxygen transport from the lung to the various peripheral tissues. From Colobus guereza (Mantled guereza) (Eastern black-and-white colobus monkey).
    644..1216    -  intron         β-globin intron: intron from rabbit β-globin gene
   1312..1343    -  misc_feature   MCS (fragment): pUC18/19 multiple cloning site
   1437..1475    -  promoter       minimal CMV promoter: human cytomegalovirus (CMV) immediate early promoter
   1493..1708    -  protein_bind   tetracycline response element (fragment): contains seven copies of the tetracycline operator tetO tetracycline repressor TetR
   1708..1753    +  promoter       TRE3GV promoter (fragment): 3rd-generation Tet-responsive promoter that can be activated by binding of Tet-On® 3G, optimized for retroviral and lentiviral vectors
   1829..1856    +  misc_feature   MCS (fragment): pBluescript multiple cloning site
   1861..2580    +  CDS            EGFP: the original enhanced GFP (Yang et al., 1996) mammalian codon-optimized
   2591..2613    +  misc_feature   MCS (fragment): pBluescript multiple cloning site
   2627..2761    -  polyA_signal   SV40 poly(A) signal: SV40 polyadenylation signal
   2784..2867    -  CDS            large T antigen (fragment): large T antigen from SV40 (simian virus 40)
   2861..3091    -  CDS            str (fragment): STR_KLEPN - Protein inferred from homology: Swiss-Prot protein existence level 3. The aminoglycoside phosphotransferases achieve inactivation of their antibiotic substrates by phosphorylation. From Klebsiella pneumoniae.
   3210..3314    +  promoter       AmpR promoter: bla
   3315..4175    +  CDS            AmpR: β-lactamase; bla; confers resistance to ampicillin, carbenicillin, and related antibiotics
   4346..4934    +  rep_origin     ori: high-copy-number ColE1/pMB1/pBR322/pUC origin of replication
