[The description below was written by a language model from this plasmid's Addgene catalogue record and pLannotate feature annotations shown in this document.]
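Description:
Salsa-BC272-P3G8 is a mammalian expression plasmid built on the pCER206 backbone that serves as one member of a barcoded reporter set for PRESTO-Salsa, a highly multiplexed assay for screening GPCR activation. It is maintained in E. coli as a high-copy plasmid through a ColE1/pUC-type origin and is selected with ampicillin via the β-lactamase gene and its native promoter. No mammalian selection marker is annotated as intact. Short fragments matching lacI, SV40 large T antigen and an aminoglycoside phosphotransferase appear to be backbone remnants rather than functional genes.

The synthetic insert of about 730 bp consists of the EGFP coding sequence together with barcode BC272, cloned between BsrGI and HindIII sites so that the barcode lies near the 3′ end of the EGFP transcript. The barcode itself is not separately annotated in the feature table. Expression is driven by a tetracycline response element, and the annotation shows a bidirectional arrangement. A block of tetO repeats is flanked on one side by a TRE3G-type minimal promoter directing EGFP, followed by an SV40 polyadenylation signal. On the other side, a minimal CMV promoter faces a cloning-site fragment, a rabbit β-globin intron and a β-globin poly(A) signal, with no complete coding sequence annotated in that arm.

Because the TRE is silent without a tet transactivator, reporter transcription depends on that activator being supplied. In PRESTO-type assays it is generally released on receptor activation, though the record does not describe this mechanism. The unique barcode would then let transcripts from this reporter be distinguished by sequencing in pooled, multiplexed screens, with EGFP offering a fluorescent readout.
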