Addgene plasmid #203113: Salsa-BC272-P3G8
Purpose: Expression of barcoded reporter plasmid for PRESTO-Salsa; EGFP/BC272
Depositing lab: Noah Palm. Depositing organization: Yale University. Publication: Highly multiplexed bioactivity screening reveals human and microbiota metabolome-GPCRome interactions. Chen H, Rosen CE, Gonzalez-Hernandez JA, Song D, Potempa J, Ring AM, Palm NW. Cell. 2023 Jul 6;186(14):3095-3110.e19. doi: 10.1016/j.cell.2023.05.024. Epub 2023 Jun 14. PubMed 37321219.
Backbone
  Vector backbone: pCER206
  Vector type: Mammalian Expression
Growth in bacteria
  Bacterial resistance: Ampicillin, 100 μg/mL
  Growth temperature: 37°C
  Growth strain: DH5alpha
  Copy number: High Copy
Gene/Insert
  Gene/Insert name: EGFP/BC272
  Species: Synthetic
  Insert size (bp): 730
  Promoter: Tet Response Element (TRE)
  Cloning method: Restriction Enzyme; 5′ cloning site BsrGI (not destroyed); 3′ cloning site HindIII (not destroyed)
  Sequencing primers: 5′ Custom primer (GAAGCGCGATCACATGG)
Terms and licenses: Academic/Nonprofit Terms; Industry Terms: Not Available to Industry
How to cite: Salsa-BC272-P3G8 was a gift from Noah Palm (Addgene plasmid # 203113 ; http://n2t.net/addgene:203113 ; RRID:Addgene_203113)
