>Addgene plasmid #203113 | Salsa-BC272-P3G8 | depositor partial sequence | sequence record 393986 | BC272
GTGCTTCGAT
